>Addgene plasmid #9052 | pBABE puro K-Ras V12 | addgene full sequence | sequence record 219889 | Addgene NGS Result
CATGTTCTTTCCTGCGTTATCCCCTGATTCTGTGGATAACCGTATTACCGCCTTTGAGTGAGCTGATACC
GCTCGCCGCAGCCGAACGACCGAGCGCAGCGAGTCAGTGAGCGAGGAAGCGGAAGAGCGCCCAATACGCA
AACCGCCTCTCCCCGCGCGTTGGCCGATTCATTAATGCAACTATGGCCATTTAATGTAAATACTTAAGAA
AAAAAACCAAATTAATTTTGATACATGCTGCATGTGAAAGACCCCCGCTGACGGGTAGTCAATCACTCAG
AGGAGACCCTCCCAAGGAACAGCGAGACCACAAGTCGGATGCAACTGCAAGAGGGTTTATTGGATACACG
GGTACCCGGGCGACTCAGTCAATCGGAGGACTGGCGCCCCGAGTGAGGGGTTGTGGGCTCTTTTATTGAG
CTCGGGGAGCAGAAGCGCGCGAACAGAAGCGAGAAGCGAACTGATTGGTTAGTTCAAATAAGGCACAGGG
TCATTTCAGGTCCTTGGGGCACCCTGGAAACATCTGATGGTTCTCTAGAAACTGCTGAGGGCTGGACCGC
ATCTGGGGACCATCTGTTCTTGGCCCTGAGCCGGGGCAGGAACTGCTTACCACAGATATCCTGTTTGGCC
CATATTCAGCTGTTCCATCTGTTCTTGGCCCTGAGCCGGGGCAGGAACTGCTTACCACAGATATCCTGTT
TGGCCCATATTCAGCTGTTCCATCTGTTCCTGACCTTGATCTGAACTTCTCTATTCTCAGTTATGTATTT
TTCCATGCCTTGCAAAATGGCGTTACTTAAGCTAGCTTGCCAAACCTACAGGTGGGGTCTTTCATTCCCC
CCTTTTTCTGGAGACTAAATAAAATCTTTTATTTTATCGATGCATGGGGTCGTGCGCTCCTTTCGGTCGG
GCGCTGCGGGTCGTGGGGCGGGCGTCAGGCACCGGGCTTGCGGGTCATGCACCAGGTGCGCGGTCCTTCG
GGCACCTCGACGTCGGCGGTGACGGTGAAGCCGAGCCGCTCGTAGAAGGGGAGGTTGCGGGGCGCGGAGG
TCTCCAGGAAGGCGGGCACCCCGGCGCGCTCGGCCGCCTCCACTCCGGGGAGCACGACGGCGCTGCCCAG
ACCCTTGCCCTGGTGGTCGGGCGAGACGCCGACGGTGGCCAGGAACCACGCGGGCTCCTTGGGCCGGTGC
GGCGCCAGGAGGCCTTCCATCTGTTGCTGCGCGGCCAGCCGGGAACCGCTCAACTCGGCCATGCGCGGGC
CGATCTCGGCGAACACCGCCCCCGCTTCGACGCTCTCCGGCGTGGTCCAGACCGCCACCGCGGCGCCGTC
GTCCGCGACCCACACCTTGCCGATGTCGAGCCCGACGCGCGTGAGGAAGAGTTCTTGCAGCTCGGTGACC
CGCTCGATGTGGCGGTCCGGATCGACGGTGTGGCGCGTGGCGGGGTAGTCGGCGAACGCGGCGGCGAGGG
TGCGTACGGCCCTGGGGACGTCGTCGCGGGTGGCGAGGCGCACCGTGGGCTTGTACTCGGTCATGGTAAG
CTTTTTGCAAAAGCCTAGGCCTCCAAAAAAGCCTCCTCACTACTTCTGGAATAGCTCAGAGGCCGAGGCG
GCCTCGGCCTCTGCATAAATAAAAAAAATTAGTCAGCCATGGGGCGGAGAATGGGCGGAACTGGGCGGAG
TTAGGGGCGGGATGGGCGGAGTTAGGGGCGGGACTATGGTTGCTGACTAATTGAGATGCATGCTTTGCAT
ACTTCTGCCTGCTGGGGAGCCTGGGGACTTTCCACACCTGGTTGCTGACTAATTGAGATGCATGCTTTGC
ATACTTCTGCCTGCTGGGGAGCCTGGGGACTTTCCACACCCTAACTGACACACATTCCACAGGGTCGACT
TACATAATTACACACTTTGTCTTTGACTTCTTTTTCTTCTTTTTACCATCTTTGCTCATCTTTTCTTTAT
GTTTTCGAATTTCTCGAACTAATGTATAGAAGGCATCATCAACACCCTGTCTTGTCTTTGCTGATGTTTC
AATAAAAGGAATTCCATAACTTCTTGCTAAGTCCTGAGCCTGTTTTGTGTCTACTGTTCTGGAAGGCAAA
TCACATTTATTTCCTACTAGGACCATAGGTACATCTTCAGAGTCCTTAACTCTTTTAATTTGTTCTCTAT
AATGGTGAATATCTTCAAATGATTTAGTATTATTTATGGCAAATACACAAAGAAAGCCCTCCCCAGTCCT
CATGTACTGGTCCCTCATTGCACTGTACTCCTCTTGACCTGCTGTGTCGAGAATATCCAAGAGACAGGTT
TCTCCATCAATTACTACTTGCTTCCTGTAGGAATCCTCTATTGTTGGATCATATTCGTCCACAAAATGAT
TCTGAATTAGCTGTATCGTCAAGGCACTCTTGCCTACGCCAACAGCTCCAACTACCACAAGTTTATATTC
AGTCATGGTGGCGGATCCGGCCGGCGCCTAGAGAAGGAGTGAGGGCTGGATAAAGGGAGGATCGAGGCGG
GGTCGAACGAGGAGGTTCAAGGGGGAGAGACGGGGCGGATGGAGGAAGAGGAGGCGGAGGCTTAGGGTGT
ACAAAGGGCTTGACCCAGGGAGGGGGGTCAAAAGCCAAGGCTTCCCAGGTCACGATGTAGGGGACCTGGT
CTGGGTGTCCATGCGGGCCAGGTGAAAAGACCTTGATCTTAACCTGGGTGATGAGGTCTCGGTTAAAGGT
GCCGTCTCGCGGCCATCCGACGTTAAAGGTTGGCCATTCTGCAGAGCAGAAGGTAACCCAACGTCTCTTC
TTGACATCTACCGACTGGTTGTGAGCGATCCGCTCGACATCTTTCCAGTGACCTAAGGTCAAACTTAAGG
GAGTGGTAACAGTCTGGCCCTAATTTTCAGACAAATACAGAAACACAGTCAGACAGAGACAACACAGAAC
GATGCTGCAGCGCTGCAGCAGACAAGACGCGCGGCTTCGGTTCCAAACCGAAAGCAAAAATTCAGACGGA
GGCGGGAACTGTTTTAGGTTCTCGTCTCCTACCAGAACCACATATCCTGACGGGGTCGGATTCCACATCG
ACTCCCTTCCTCAGGTCGGGCCACAAAAACGGCCCCCAAAGTCCCTGGGACGTCTCCCAGGGTTGCGGCC
GGGTGTTCAGAACTCGTCAGTTCCACCACGGGTCCGCCAGATACAGAGCTAGTTAGCTAACTAGTACCGA
CGCAGGCGCATAAAATCAGTCATAGACACTAGACAATCGGACAGACACAGATAAGTTGCTGGCCAGCTTG
CCTCCCGGTGGTGGGTCGGTGGTCCCTGGGCAGGGGTCTCCCGATCCCGGACGAGCCCCCAAATGAAAGA
CCCCCGCTGACGGGTAGTCAATCACTCAGAGGAGACCCTCCCAAGGAACAGCGAGACCACAAGTCGGATG
CAACTGCAAGAGGGTTTATTGGATACACGGGTACCCGGGCGACTCAGTCAATCGGAGGACTGGCGCCCCG
AGTGAGGGGTTGTGGGCTCTTTTATTGAGCTCGGGGAGCAGAAGCGCGCGAACAGAAGCGAGAAGCGAAC
TGATTGGTTAGTTCAAATAAGGCACAGGGTCATTTCAGGTCCTTGGGGCACCCTGGAAACATCTGATGGT
TCTCTAGAAACTGCTGAGGGCTGGACCGCATCTGGGGACCATCTGTTCTTGGCCCTGAGCCGGGGCAGGA
ACTGCTTACCACAGATATCCTGTTTGGCCCATATTCAGCTGTTCCATCTGTTCTTGGCCCTGAGCCGGGG
CAGGAACTGCTTACCACAGATATCCTGTTTGGCCCATATTCAGGCTGCAGGTGGCACTTTTCGGGGAAAT
GTGCGCGGAACCCCTATTTGTTTATTTTTCTAAATACATTCAAATATGTATCCGCTCATGAGACAATAAC
CCTGATAAATGCTTCAATAATATTGAAAAAGGAAGAGTATGAGTATTCAACATTTCCGTGTCGCCCTTAT
TCCCTTTTTTGCGGCATTTTGCCTTCCTGTTTTTGCTCACCCAGAAACGCTGGTGAAAGTAAAAGATGCT
GAAGATCAGTTGGGTGCACGAGTGGGTTACATCGAACTGGATCTCAACAGCGGTAAGATCCTTGAGAGTT
TTCGCCCCGAAGAACGTTTTCCAATGATGAGCACTTTTAAAGTTCTGCTATGTGGCGCGGTATTATCCCG
TATTGACGCCGGGCAAGAGCAACTCGGTCGCCGCATACACTATTCTCAGAATGACTTGGTTGAGTACTCA
CCAGTCACAGAAAAGCATCTTACGGATGGCATGACAGTAAGAGAATTATGCAGTGCTGCCATAACCATGA
GTGATAACACTGCGGCCAACTTACTTCTGACAACGATCGGAGGACCGAAGGAGCTAACCGCTTTTTTGCA
CAACATGGGGGATCATGTAACTCGCCTTGATCGTTGGGAACCGGAGCTGAATGAAGCCATACCAAACGAC
GAGCGTGACACCACGATGCCTGTAGCAATGGCAACAACGTTGCGCAAACTATTAACTGGCGAACTACTTA
CTCTAGCTTCCCGGCAACAATTAATAGACTGGATGGAGGCGGATAAAGTTGCAGGACCACTTCTGCGCTC
GGCCCTTCCGGCTGGCTGGTTTATTGCTGATAAATCTGGAGCCGGTGAGCGTGGGTCTCGCGGTATCATT
GCAGCACTGGGGCCAGATGGTAAGCCCTCCCGTATCGTAGTTATCTACACGACGGGGAGTCAGGCAACTA
TGGATGAACGAAATAGACAGATCGCTGAGATAGGTGCCTCACTGATTAAGCATTGGTAACTGTCAGACCA
AGTTTACTCATATATACTTTAGATTGATTTGCGGCCGCAAAAGGATCTAGGTGAAGATCCTTTTTGATAA
TCTCATGACCAAAATCCCTTAACGTGAGTTTTCGTTCCACTGAGCGTCAGACCCCGTAGAAAAGATCAAA
GGATCTTCTTGAGATCCTTTTTTTCTGCGCGTAATCTGCTGCTTGCAAACAAAAAAACCACCGCTACCAG
CGGTGGTTTGTTTGCCGGATCAAGAGCTACCAACTCTTTTTCCGAAGGTAACTGGCTTCAGCAGAGCGCA
GATACCAAATACTGTTCTTCTAGTGTAGCCGTAGTTAGGCCACCACTTCAAGAACTCTGTAGCACCGCCT
ACATACCTCGCTCTGCTAATCCTGTTACCAGTGGCTGCTGCCAGTGGCGATAAGTCGTGTCTTACCGGGT
TGGACTCAAGACGATAGTTACCGGATAAGGCGCAGCGGTCGGGCTGAACGGGGGGTTCGTGCACACAGCC
CAGCTTGGAGCGAACGACCTACACCGAACTGAGATACCTACAGCGTGAGCTATGAGAAAGCGCCACGCTT
CCCGAAGGGAGAAAGGCGGACAGGTATCCGGTAAGCGGCAGGGTCGGAACAGGAGAGCGCACGAGGGAGC
TTCCAGGGGGAAACGCCTGGTATCTTTATAGTCCTGTCGGGTTTCGCCACCTCTGACTTGAGCGTCGATT
TTTGTGATGCTCGTCAGGGGGGCGGAGCCTATGGAAAAACGCCAGCAACGCGGCCTTTTTACGGTTCCTG
GCCTTTTGCTGGCCTTTTGCTCA
Features (pLannotate 1.2.2; 13 found; start..end, strand, type, name):
      1..125     +  rep_origin     RSF ori (fragment): Plasmids containing the RSF 1030 origin of replication can be propagated in E. coli cells that contain additional plasmids with compatible origins.
    127..179     +  CDS            lacI (fragment): lac repressor; lacI; The lac repressor binds to the lac operator to inhibit transcription in E. coli. This inhibition can be relieved by adding lactose or isopropyl-β-D-thiogalactopyranoside (IPTG).
    245..714     -  LTR            LTR: long terminal repeat from Moloney murine leukemia virus
    715..836     -  LTR            3' LTR (ΔU3) (fragment): self-inactivating 3' long terminal repeat (LTR) from Moloney murine leukemia virus
    935..1534    -  CDS            PuroR: puromycin N-acetyltransferase; pac from Streptomyces alboniger; confers resistance to puromycin
   1544..1873    -  promoter       SV40 promoter: SV40 enhancer and early promoter
   1890..2456    -  CDS            K-Ras (G12V): human oncoprotein generated by the G12V mutation in the small GTPase K-Ras
   2473..2889    -  CDS            gag (truncated): truncated Moloney murine leukemia virus (MMLV) gag gene lacking the start codon
   2956..3230    -  misc_feature   MESV Ψ (fragment): packaging signal of murine embryonic stem cell virus
   3354..3823    -  LTR            LTR: long terminal repeat from Moloney murine leukemia virus
   3854..3958    +  promoter       AmpR promoter: bla
   3959..4819    +  CDS            AmpR: β-lactamase; bla; confers resistance to ampicillin, carbenicillin, and related antibiotics
   4979..5567    +  rep_origin     ori: high-copy-number ColE1/pMB1/pBR322/pUC origin of replication
