[The description below was written by a language model from this plasmid's Addgene catalogue record and pLannotate feature annotations shown in this document.]
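Description:
pBABE puro K-Ras V12 is a Moloney murine leukemia virus-based retroviral expression vector built on the pBabe puro backbone, carrying a human KRAS cDNA with the G12V substitution that renders the small GTPase constitutively active. In bacteria it is maintained as a high-copy plasmid through a ColE1/pUC-type origin and selected with ampicillin via the bla gene and its native promoter. The annotation also flags short fragments resembling an RSF origin and lacI. These are small partial matches in the backbone, not functional elements.

The proviral cassette lies on the reverse strand of the sequenced record and is bounded by MMLV long terminal repeats. Downstream of the 5' LTR sit a packaging signal (annotated as an MESV Ψ fragment) and a truncated gag segment lacking its start codon, which together promote efficient encapsidation of the genomic RNA without producing Gag protein. The K-Ras G12V coding sequence follows. No separate internal promoter is annotated upstream of it, which fits the usual pBabe design in which the 5' LTR drives the insert. An SV40 enhancer/early promoter then drives puromycin N-acetyltransferase, allowing puromycin selection of transduced mammalian cells. One small annotation adjacent to the 3' LTR matches a self-inactivating ΔU3 fragment, but a full LTR is also annotated there.

Because viral structural genes are absent, particles must be produced in a packaging system that supplies gag, pol and env in trans. The resulting virus integrates stably into target cells, and the construct is intended for retroviral expression of oncogenic, constitutively active K-Ras, for example in studies of Ras signalling.
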