Addgene plasmid #9052: pBABE puro K-Ras V12
Purpose: Retroviral expression of a constitutively active form of K-Ras
Depositing lab: William Hahn. Depositing organization: Dana-Farber Cancer Institute.
Backbone
  Vector backbone: pBabe puro
  Backbone size w/o insert (bp): 5169
  Vector type: Mammalian Expression, Retroviral
  Selectable markers: Puromycin
Growth in bacteria
  Bacterial resistance: Ampicillin, 100 μg/mL
  Growth temperature: 37°C
  Growth strain: DH5alpha
  Copy number: High Copy
Gene/Insert
  Gene/Insert name: KRAS
  Species: H. sapiens (human)
  Insert size (bp): 570
  Mutation: G12V. Constitutively active.
  Entrez Gene: KRAS (a.k.a. 'C-K-RAS, C-K-RAS, CFC2, K-RAS2A, K-RAS2B, K-RAS4A, K-RAS4B, K-Ras, K-Ras 2, KI-RAS, KRAS1, KRAS2, NS, NS3, OES, RALD, RASK2, c-Ki-ras, c-Ki-ras2)
  Cloning method: Restriction Enzyme
  Sequencing primers: 5′ pBABE-5; 3′ pBABE-3
Terms and licenses: Academic/Nonprofit Terms; Industry Terms: Not Available to Industry
How to cite: pBABE puro K-Ras V12 was a gift from William Hahn (Addgene plasmid # 9052 ; http://n2t.net/addgene:9052 ; RRID:Addgene_9052)
