>Addgene plasmid #9052 | pBABE puro K-Ras V12 | addgene partial sequence | sequence record 67186 | pBABE-3
ATAATTACACACTTTGTCTTTGACTTCTTTTTCTTCTTTTTACCATCTTTGCTCATCTTTTCTTTATGTT
TTCGAATTTCTCGAACTAATGTATAGAAGGCATCATCAACACCCTGTCTTGTCTTTGCTGATGTTTCAAT
AAAAGGAATTCCATAACTTCTTGCTAAGTCCTGAGCCTGTTTTGTGTCTACTGTTCTGGAAGGCAAATCA
CATTTATTTCCTACTAGGACCATAGGTACATCTTCAGAGTCCTTAACTCTTTTAATTTGTTCTCTATAAT
GGTGAATATCTTCAAATGATTTAGTATTATTTATGGCAAATACACAAAGAAAGCCCTCCCCAGTCCTCAT
GTACTGGTCCCTCATTGCACTGTACTCCTCTTGACCTGCTGTGTCGAGAATATCCAAGAGACAGGTTTCT
CCATCAATTACTACTTGCTTCCTGTAGGAATCCTCTATTGTTGGATCATATTCGTCCACAAAATGATTCT
GAATTAGCTGTATCGTCAAGGCACTCTTGCCTACGCCAACAGCTCCAACTACCACAAGTTTATATTCAGT
CATGGTGGCGGATCCGGCCGGCGCCTAGAGAAGGAGTGAGGGCTGGATAAAGGGAGGATCGAGGCGGGGT
CGAACGAGGAGGTTCAAGGGGGAGAGACGGGGCGGATGGAGGAAGAGGAGGCGGAGGCTTAGGGTGTACA
AAGGGCTTGACCCAGGGAGGGGGGTCAAAAGCCAAGGCTTCCCAGGTCACGATGTAGGGGACCTGGTCTG
GGTGTCCATGCGGGCCAGGTGAAAAGACCTTGATCTTAACCTGGGTGATGAGGTCTCGGTTAAAGGTGCC
GTCTCGCGGCCATCCGACGTTAAAGGTTGGCCATTCTGCAGAGCAGAAGGTAACCCAACGTCTCTTCTTG
ACATCTACCGACTGGTTGTGAGCGATCCGCTCGA
