>Addgene plasmid #9052 | pBABE puro K-Ras V12 | addgene partial sequence | sequence record 140061 | ColEterm 5'-agctgataccgctcgccgcagccgaacg-3'
AGTGAGCGAGGAAGCGGAAAGAGCGCCCAATACGCAAACCGCCTCTCCCCGCGCGTTGGCCGATTCATTA
ATGCAACTATGGCCATTTAATGTAAATACTTAAGAAAAAAAACCAAATTAATTTTGATACATGCTGCATG
TGAAAGACCCCCGCTGACGGGTAGTCAATCACTCAGAGGAGACCCTCCCAAGGAACAGCGAGACCACAAG
TCGGATGCAACTGCAAGAGGGTTTATTGGATACACGGGTACCCGGGCGACTCAGTCAATCGGAGGACTGG
CGCCCCGAGTGAGGGGTTGTGGGCTCTTTTATTGAGCTCGGGGAGCAGAAGCGCGCGAACAGAAGCGAGA
AGCGAACTGATTGGTTAGTTCAAATAAGGCACAGGGTCATTTCAGGTCCTTGGGGCACCCTGGAAACATC
TGATGGTTCTCTAGAAACTGCTGAGGGCTGGACCGCATCTGGGGACCATCTGTTCTTGGCCCTGAGCCGG
GGCAGGAACTGCTTACCACAGATATCCTGTTTGGCCCATATTCAGCTGTTCCATCTGTTCTTGGCCCTGA
GCCGGGGCAGGAACTGCTTACCACAGATATCCTGTTTGGCCCATATTCAGCTGTTCCATCTGTTCCTGAC
CTTGATCTGAACTTCTCTATTCTCAGTTATGTATTTTTCCATGCCTTGCAAAATGGCGTTACTTAAGCTA
GCTTGCCAAACCTACAGGTGGGGTCTTTCATTCCCCCCTTTTTCTGGAGACTAAATAAAATCTTTTATTT
TATCGATGCATGGGGTCGTGCGCTCCTTTCGGTCGGGCGCT
